>Addgene plasmid #243878 | pUPD3_FULLUNIT_Stuffer1 | addgene full sequence | sequence record 488068 | Addgene NGS Result
GGTCTCGGGAGCGACTGATGAGCAGACTAGTCGCTCGAGACCACTCATCGCCCAATCACTAGTGAATTCG
TTCTATAGTGTCACCTAAATACCATAGAGCCGTTGGTCATAGCTGTTTCCTGTCCAGGCATCATGACACG
GTTATCCACAGAATCAGGGGATAACGCAGGAAAGAACATGTGAGCAAAAGGCCAGCAAAAGGCCAGGAAC
CGTAAAAAGGCCGCGTTGCTGGCGTTTTTCCATAGGCTCCGCCCCCCTGACGAGCATCACAAAAATCGAC
GCTCAAGTCAGAGGTGGCGAAACCCGACAGGACTATAAAGATACCAGGCGTTTCCCCCTGGAAGCTCCCT
CGTGCGCTCTCCTGTTCCGACCCTGCCGCTTACCGGATACCTGTCCGCCTTTCTCCCTTCGGGAAGCGTG
GCGCTTTCTCATAGCTCACGCTGTAGGTATCTCAGTTCGGTGTAGGTCGTTCGCTCCAAGCTGGGCTGTG
TGCACGAACCCCCCGTTCAGCCCGACCGCTGCGCCTTATCCGGTAACTATCGTCTTGAGTCCAACCCGGT
AAGACACGACTTATCGCCACTGGCAGCAGCCACTGGTAACAGGATTAGCAGAGCGAGGTATGTAGGCGGT
GCTACAGAGTTCTTGAAGTGGTGGCCTAACTACGGCTACACTAGAAGAACAGTATTTGGTATCTGCGCTC
TGCTGAAGCCAGTTACCTTCGGAAAAAGAGTTGGTAGCTCTTGATCCGGCAAACAAACCACCGCTGGTAG
CGGTGGTTTTTTTGTTTGCAAGCAGCAGATTACGCGCAGAAAAAAAGGATCTCAAGAAGATCCTTTGATC
TTTTCTACGGGGTCTGACGCTCAGTGGAACGAAAACTCACGTTAAGGGATTTTGGTCATGAGATTATCAA
AAAGGATCTTCACCTAGATCCTTTTGTGATGATCGGCACGTAAGAGGTTCCAACTTTCACCATAATGAAA
TAAGATCACTACCGGGCGTATTTTTTGAGTTATCGAGATTTTCAGGAGCTAAGGAAGCTAAAATGGAGAA
AAAAATCACTGGATATACCACCGTTGATATATCCCAATGGCATCGTAAAGAACATTTTGAGGCATTTCAG
TCAGTTGCTCAATGTACCTATAACCAGACCGTTCAGCTGGATATTACGGCCTTTTTAAAGACCGTAAAGA
AAAATAAGCACAAGTTTTATCCGGCCTTTATTCACATTCTTGCCCGCCTGATGAATGCTCATCCGGAATT
CCGTATGGCAATGAAAGACGGTGAGCTGGTGATATGGGATAGTGTTCACCCTTGTTACACCGTTTTCCAT
GAGCAAACTGAAACGTTTTCATCGCTCTGGAGTGAATACCACGACGATTTCCGGCAGTTTCTACACATAT
ATTCGCAAGATGTGGCGTGTTACGGTGAAAACCTGGCCTATTTCCCTAAAGGGTTTATTGAGAATATGTT
TTTCGTGTCAGCCAATCCCTGGGTGAGTTTCACCAGTTTTGATTTAAACGTGGCCAATATGGACAACTTC
TTCGCCCCCGTTTTCACCATGGGCAAATATTATACGCAAGGCGACAAGGTGCTGATGCCGCTGGCGATTC
AGGTTCATCATGCCGTTTGTGATGGCTTCCATGTCGGCAGAATGCTTAATGAATTACAACAGTACTGCGA
TGAGTGGCAGGGCGGGGCGTAATTTTTTTAAGGCAGTTATTGGTGCCCTTAAACGCCTGGTTGCTACGCC
TGAATAAGTGATAATAAGCGGATGAATGGCAGAAATTCGATGATAAGCTGTCAAACATGATGT
[125 nt withheld, positions 1814-1938]
C
[91 nt withheld, positions 1940-2030]
AGGGTGATGGTTCACGTAGTGGGCCAGCGCCCTGATAGACGGTTTTTCGCCCTTTGACGTTGGAGTCCAC
GTTCTTT
[37 nt withheld, positions 2108-2144]
ACCCTATCTCGGTCTATTCTTTTGATTTATAAGGGATTTTGCCGATTTCGGCCTATTGGTTAAAAAATGA
GCTGATTTAACAAAAATTTAACGCGAATTTTAACAAAATATTAACGCTTACAATTTTAACATTGTAGAAA
CGCATGTAAAACGACGGCCAGTGAATTGTAATACGACTCACTATAGGGTGAATTCCGCTTAGGACCTTAG
ATATTGATCTCAA
Features (pLannotate 1.2.2; 8 found; start..end, strand, type, name):
     72..90      -  promoter       SP6 promoter: promoter for bacteriophage SP6 RNA polymerase
    237..825     -  rep_origin     ori: high-copy-number ColE1/pMB1/pBR322/pUC origin of replication
    940..1042    +  promoter       cat promoter: promoter of the E. coli cat gene encoding chloramphenicol acetyltransferase
   1043..1699    +  CDS            cat: CAT_ECOLX - Experimental evidence at protein level: Swiss-Prot protein existence level 1. This enzyme is an effector of chloramphenicol resistance in bacteria. From Escherichia coli. This protein is used as a marker in many commonly used cloning vectors, such as pACYC184.
   1787..1804    -  promoter       tet promoter (fragment): E. coli promoter for tetracycline efflux protein gene
   1815..2270    +  rep_origin     f1 ori (sequence partly withheld): f1 bacteriophage origin of replication; arrow indicates direction of (+) strand synthesis
   2289..2310    -  CDS            lacZα (fragment): LacZα fragment of β-galactosidase; lacZ fragment
   2313..2331    +  promoter       T7 promoter: promoter for bacteriophage T7 RNA polymerase
