[The description below was written by a language model from this plasmid's Addgene catalogue record and pLannotate feature annotations shown in this document.]
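Description:
pUPD3_FULLUNIT_Stuffer1 is a small (about 2.4 kb) GoldenBraid2.0 part-domestication plasmid built on the pUPD3 entry backbone and belonging to a toolkit that adapts the GoldenBraid assembly system for E. coli and related enteric bacteria. It is maintained at high copy in E. coli through a ColE1/pUC-type origin of replication and is selected with chloramphenicol, conferred by the cat gene (chloramphenicol acetyltransferase) under its native cat promoter. The backbone also carries an f1 bacteriophage origin, which in principle allows single-stranded DNA production with helper phage. Flanking T7 and SP6 phage promoters sit on either side of the cloning region. A short residual lacZα fragment is also present, most likely a remnant of a lacZα screening cassette at the cloning site, and a short tet promoter fragment is annotated as well.

The payload is Stuffer1, a synthetic 20 bp sequence inserted by Golden Gate cloning and described as transcriptionally inert. The insert is too short and non-functional to be picked up by automated annotation, so it does not appear as a named feature in the table. It presumably lies between the T7 and SP6 promoters, across the start of the circular sequence. The "FULLUNIT" designation suggests the stuffer occupies the position of a complete transcriptional unit in the GoldenBraid grammar, rather than a single promoter, coding or terminator slot, although the record does not spell out the overhangs. Such a part serves as a neutral placeholder in hierarchical Type IIS assemblies. It fills a slot where no expression cassette is wanted, so that multi-unit constructs can be assembled, or matched empty-position controls built, without adding promoter activity or coding sequence.
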