Addgene plasmid #243878: pUPD3_FULLUNIT_Stuffer1
Purpose: GoldenBraid2.0 Transcriptionally-inert stuffer part.
Depositing lab: Christophe Herman. Depositing organization: Baylor College of Medicine. Publication: GoldenBraid2.0 E. coli: a comprehensive and characterized toolkit for enterics. Cooke MB, Welch KT, Ramirez LD, Wen AX, Marciano DC, Herman C. Synth Biol (Oxf). 2025 Aug 14;10(1):ysaf015. doi: 10.1093/synbio/ysaf015. eCollection 2025. PubMed 40927394.
Backbone
  Vector backbone: pUPD3
  Vector type: Bacterial Expression
Growth in bacteria
  Bacterial resistance: Chloramphenicol, 25 μg/mL
  Growth temperature: 37°C
  Growth strain: DH5alpha
  Copy number: High Copy
Gene/Insert
  Gene/Insert name: Stuffer1
  Species: Synthetic
  Insert size (bp): 20
  Cloning method: Golden Gate
Terms and licenses: Academic/Nonprofit Terms; Industry Terms: Not Available to Industry
How to cite: pUPD3_FULLUNIT_Stuffer1 was a gift from Christophe Herman (Addgene plasmid # 243878 ; http://n2t.net/addgene:243878 ; RRID:Addgene_243878)
